>Addgene plasmid #201025 | pcDNA5-FRT-TO-nsp7 | addgene full sequence | sequence record 394161 | Addgene NGS Result
GACGGATCGGGAGATCTCCCGATCCCCTATGGTGCACTCTCAGTACAATCTGCTCTGATGCCGCATAGTT
AAGCCAGTATCTGCTCCCTGCTTGTGTGTTGGAGGTCGCTGAGTAGTGCGCGAGCAAAATTTAAGCTACA
ACAAGGCAAGGCTTGACCGACAATTGCATGAAGAATCTGCTTAGGGTTAGGCGTTTTGCGCTGCTTCGCG
ATGTACGGGCCAGATATACGCGTTGACATTGATTATTGACTAGTTATTAATAGTAATCAATTACGGGGTC
ATTAGTTCATAGCCCATATATGGAGTTCCGCGTTACATAACTTACGGTAAATGGCCCGCCTGGCTGACCG
CCCAACGACCCCCGCCCATTGACGTCAATAATGACGTATGTTCCCATAGTAACGCCAATAGGGACTTTCC
ATTGACGTCAATGGGTGGAGTATTTACGGTAAACTGCCCACTTGGCAGTACATCAAGTGTATCATATGCC
AAGTACGCCCCCTATTGACGTCAATGACGGTAAATGGCCCGCCTGGCATTATGCCCAGTACATGACCTTA
TGGGACTTTCCTACTTGGCAGTACATCTACGTATTAGTCATCGCTATTACCATGGTGATGCGGTTTTGGC
AGTACATCAATGGGCGTGGATAGCGGTTTGACTCACGGGGATTTCCAAGTCTCCACCCCATTGACGTCAA
TGGGAGTTTGTTTTGGCACCAAAATCAACGGGACTTTCCAAAATGTCGTAACAACTCCGCCCCATTGACG
CAAATGGGCGGTAGGCGTGTACGGTGGGAGGTCTATATAAGCAGAGCTCTCCCTATCAGTGATAGAGATC
TCCCTATCAGTGATAGAGATCGTCGACGAGCTCGTTTAGTGAACCGTCAGATCGCCTGGAGACGCCATCC
ACGCTGTTTTGACCTCCATAGAAGACACCGGGACCGATCCAGCCTCCGGACTCTAGCGTTTAAACTTAAG
CTTGGTACCGAGCTCGGATCCGGGATGTCTAAGATGAGTGATGTGAAATGTACGTCCGTGGTGTTGCTTT
CTGTCCTGCAACAGCTTAGAGTTGAATCTAGCAGTAAGCTCTGGGCACAATGCGTGCAACTCCACAATGA
TATTCTGTTGGCGAAAGATACTACTGAAGCCTTCGAGAAGATGGTATCCTTGTTGTCTGTCCTTTTGAGC
ATGCAAGGCGCGGTTGACATCAACAAGTTGTGTGAGGAGATGCTGGATAACCGAGCTACACTGCAATAGC
TCGAGTCTAGAGGGCCCGTTTAAACCCGCTGATCAGCCTCGACTGTGCCTTCTAGTTGCCAGCCATCTGT
TGTTTGCCCCTCCCCCGTGCCTTCCTTGACCCTGGAAGGTGCCACTCCCACTGTCCTTTCCTAATAAAAT
GAGGAAATTGCATCGCATTGTCTGAGTAGGTGTCATTCTATTCTGGGGGGTGGGGTGGGGCAGGACAGCA
AGGGGGAGGATTGGGAAGACAATAGCAGGCATGCTGGGGATGCGGTGGGCTCTATGGCTTCTGAGGCGGA
AAGAACCAGCTGGGGCTCTAGGGGGTATCCCC
[124 nt withheld, positions 1573-1696]
C
[91 nt withheld, positions 1698-1788]
AGGGTGATGGTTCACGTACCTAGAAGTTCCTATTCCGAAGTTCCTATTCTCTAGAAAGTATAGGAACTTC
CTTGGCCAAAAAGCCTGAACTCACCGCGACGTCTGTCGAGAAGTTTCTGATCGAAAAGTTCGACAGCGTC
TCCGACCTGATGCAGCTCTCGGAGGGCGAAGAATCTCGTGCTTTCAGCTTCGATGTAGGAGGGCGTGGAT
ATGTCCTGCGGGTAAATAGCTGCGCCGATGGTTTCTACAAAGATCGTTATGTTTATCGGCACTTTGCATC
GGCCGCGCTCCCGATTCCGGAAGTGCTTGACATTGGGGAATTCAGCGAGAGCCTGACCTATTGCATCTCC
CGCCGTGCACAGGGTGTCACGTTGCAAGACCTGCCTGAAACCGAACTGCCCGCTGTTCTGCAGCCGGTCG
CGGAGGCCATGGATGCGATCGCTGCGGCCGATCTTAGCCAGACGAGCGGGTTCGGCCCATTCGGACCGCA
AGGAATCGGTCAATACACTACATGGCGTGATTTCATATGCGCGATTGCTGATCCCCATGTGTATCACTGG
CAAACTGTGATGGACGACACCGTCAGTGCGTCCGTCGCGCAGGCTCTCGATGAGCTGATGCTTTGGGCCG
AGGACTGCCCCGAAGTCCGGCACCTCGTGCACGCGGATTTCGGCTCCAACAATGTCCTGACGGACAATGG
CCGCATAACAGCGGTCATTGACTGGAGCGAGGCGATGTTCGGGGATTCCCAATACGAGGTCGCCAACATC
TTCTTCTGGAGGCCGTGGTTGGCTTGTATGGAGCAGCAGACGCGCTACTTCGAGCGGAGGCATCCGGAGC
TTGCAGGATCGCCGCGGCTCCGGGCGTATATGCTCCGCATTGGTCTTGACCAACTCTATCAGAGCTTGGT
TGACGGCAATTTCGATGATGCAGCTTGGGCGCAGGGTCGATGCGACGCAATCGTCCGATCCGGAGCCGGG
ACTGTCGGGCGTACACAAATCGCCCGCAGAAGCGCGGCCGTCTGGACCGATGGCTGTGTAGAAGTACTCG
CCGATAGTGGAAACCGACGCCCCAGCACTCGTCCGAGGGCAAAGGAATAGCACGTACTACGAGATTTCGA
TTCCACCGCCGCCTTCTATGAAAGGTTGGGCTTCGGAATCGTTTTCCGGGACGCCGGCTGGATGATCCTC
CAGCGCGGGGATCTCATGCTGGAGTTCTTCGCCCACCCCAACTTGTTTATTGCAGCTTATAATGGTTACA
AATAAAGCAATAGCATCACAAATTTCACAAATAAAGCATTTTTTTCACTGCATTCTAGTTGTGGTTTGTC
CAAACTCATCAATGTATCTTATCATGTCTGTATACCGTCGACCTCTAGCTAGAGCTTGGCGTAATCATGG
TCATAGCTGTTTCCTGTGTGAAATTGTTATCCGCTCACAATTCCACACAACATACGAGCCGGAAGCATAA
AGTGTAAAGCCTGGGGTGCCTAATGAGTGAGCTAACTCACATTAATTGCGTTGCGCTCACTGCCCGCTTT
CCAGTCGGGAAACCTGTCGTGCCAGCTGCATTAATGAATCGGCCAACGCGCGGGGAGAGGCGGTTTGCGT
ATTGGGCGCTCTTCCGCTTCCTCGCTCACTGACTCGCTGCGCTCGGTCGTTCGGCTGCGGCGAGCGGTAT
CAGCTCACTCAAAGGCGGTAATACGGTTATCCACAGAATCAGGGGATAACGCAGGAAAGAACATGTGAGC
AAAAGGCCAGCAAAAGGCCAGGAACCGTAAAAAGGCCGCGTTGCTGGCGTTTTTCCATAGGCTCCGCCCC
CCTGACGAGCATCACAAAAATCGACGCTCAAGTCAGAGGTGGCGAAACCCGACAGGACTATAAAGATACC
AGGCGTTTCCCCCTGGAAGCTCCCTCGTGCGCTCTCCTGTTCCGACCCTGCCGCTTACCGGATACCTGTC
CGCCTTTCTCCCTTCGGGAAGCGTGGCGCTTTCTCATAGCTCACGCTGTAGGTATCTCAGTTCGGTGTAG
GTCGTTCGCTCCAAGCTGGGCTGTGTGCACGAACCCCCCGTTCAGCCCGACCGCTGCGCCTTATCCGGTA
ACTATCGTCTTGAGTCCAACCCGGTAAGACACGACTTATCGCCACTGGCAGCAGCCACTGGTAACAGGAT
TAGCAGAGCGAGGTATGTAGGCGGTGCTACAGAGTTCTTGAAGTGGTGGCCTAACTACGGCTACACTAGA
AGAACAGTATTTGGTATCTGCGCTCTGCTGAAGCCAGTTACCTTCGGAAAAAGAGTTGGTAGCTCTTGAT
CCGGCAAACAAACCACCGCTGGTAGCGGTGGTTTTTTTGTTTGCAAGCAGCAGATTACGCGCAGAAAAAA
AGGATCTCAAGAAGATCCTTTGATCTTTTCTACGGGGTCTGACGCTCAGTGGAACGAAAACTCACGTTAA
GGGATTTTGGTCATGAGATTATCAAAAAGGATCTTCACCTAGATCCTTTTAAATTAAAAATGAAGTTTTA
AATCAATCTAAAGTATATATGAGTAAACTTGGTCTGACAGTTACCAATGCTTAATCAGTGAGGCACCTAT
CTCAGCGATCTGTCTATTTCGTTCATCCATAGTTGCCTGACTCCCCGTCGTGTAGATAACTACGATACGG
GAGGGCTTACCATCTGGCCCCAGTGCTGCAATGATACCGCGAGACCCACGCTCACCGGCTCCAGATTTAT
CAGCAATAAACCAGCCAGCCGGAAGGGCCGAGCGCAGAAGTGGTCCTGCAACTTTATCCGCCTCCATCCA
GTCTATTAATTGTTGCCGGGAAGCTAGAGTAAGTAGTTCGCCAGTTAATAGTTTGCGCAACGTTGTTGCC
ATTGCTACAGGCATCGTGGTGTCACGCTCGTCGTTTGGTATGGCTTCATTCAGCTCCGGTTCCCAACGAT
CAAGGCGAGTTACATGATCCCCCATGTTGTGCAAAAAAGCGGTTAGCTCCTTCGGTCCTCCGATCGTTGT
CAGAAGTAAGTTGGCCGCAGTGTTATCACTCATGGTTATGGCAGCACTGCATAATTCTCTTACTGTCATG
CCATCCGTAAGATGCTTTTCTGTGACTGGTGAGTACTCAACCAAGTCATTCTGAGAATAGTGTATGCGGC
GACCGAGTTGCTCTTGCCCGGCGTCAATACGGGATAATACCGCGCCACATAGCAGAACTTTAAAAGTGCT
CATCATTGGAAAACGTTCTTCGGGGCGAAAACTCTCAAGGATCTTACCGCTGTTGAGATCCAGTTCGATG
TAACCCACTCGTGCACCCAACTGATCTTCAGCATCTTTTACTTTCACCAGCGTTTCTGGGTGAGCAAAAA
CAGGAAGGCAAAATGCCGCAAAAAAGGGAATAAGGGCGACACGGAAATGTTGAATACTCATACTCTTCCT
TTTTCAATATTATTGAAGCATTTATCAGGGTTATTGTCTCATGAGCGGATACATATTTGAATGTATTTAG
AAAAATAAACAAATAGGGGTTCCGCGCACATTTCCCCGAAAAGTGCCACCTGACGTC
Features (pLannotate 1.2.2; 20 found; start..end, strand, type, name):
     28..80      -  misc_feature   bom (fragment): basis of mobility region from pBR322
    235..614     +  enhancer       CMV enhancer: human cytomegalovirus immediate early enhancer
    615..818     +  promoter       CMV promoter: human cytomegalovirus (CMV) immediate early promoter
    820..839     +  promoter       PLtetO-1 promoter (fragment): modified phage lambda PL promoter with tet operator sites (Lutz and Bujard, 1997)
    841..860     +  promoter       PLtetO-1 promoter (fragment): modified phage lambda PL promoter with tet operator sites (Lutz and Bujard, 1997)
    868..901     +  promoter       TRE3GV promoter (fragment): 3rd-generation Tet-responsive promoter that can be activated by binding of Tet-On® 3G, optimized for retroviral and lentiviral vectors
   1303..1527    +  polyA_signal   bGH poly(A) signal: bovine growth hormone polyadenylation signal
   1531..1552    +  promoter       SV40 promoter (fragment): SV40 enhancer and early promoter
   1573..1806    +  rep_origin     f1 ori (fragment) (sequence partly withheld): f1 bacteriophage origin of replication; arrow indicates direction of (+) strand synthesis
   1811..1858    +  protein_bind   FRT: FLP-mediated recombination occurs in the 8-bp core sequence TCTAGAAA (Turan and Bode, 2011). FLP recombinase from the Saccharomyces cerevisiae 2μ plasmid
   1866..2888    +  CDS            HygR: aminoglycoside phosphotransferase from E. coli; aph(4)-Ia; confers resistance to hygromycin
   2898..3023    +  CDS            ble (fragment): BLE_KLEPN - Experimental evidence at protein level: Swiss-Prot protein existence level 1. Binding protein with a strong affinity to the bleomycin family of antibiotics. Binds to CL990; an antimitotic-antibiotic compound. From Klebsiella pneumoniae.
   3018..3139    +  polyA_signal   SV40 poly(A) signal: SV40 polyadenylation signal
   3212..3228    -  protein_bind   lac operator: The lac repressor binds to the lac operator to inhibit transcription in E. coli. This inhibition can be relieved by adding lactose or isopropyl-β-D-thiogalactopyranoside (IPTG). lac repressor encoded by lacI
   3236..3266    -  promoter       lac promoter: promoter for the E. coli lac operon
   3281..3302    -  protein_bind   CAP binding site: CAP binding activates transcription in the presence of cAMP. E. coli catabolite activator protein
   3315..3407    -  CDS            lacI (fragment): lac repressor; lacI; The lac repressor binds to the lac operator to inhibit transcription in E. coli. This inhibition can be relieved by adding lactose or isopropyl-β-D-thiogalactopyranoside (IPTG).
   3590..4178    -  rep_origin     ori: high-copy-number ColE1/pMB1/pBR322/pUC origin of replication
   4349..5209    -  CDS            AmpR: β-lactamase; bla; confers resistance to ampicillin, carbenicillin, and related antibiotics
   5210..5314    -  promoter       AmpR promoter: bla
