[The description below was written by a language model from this plasmid's Addgene catalogue record and pLannotate feature annotations shown in this document.]
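Description:
pcDNA5-FRT-TO-nsp7 is a mammalian expression plasmid built on the pcDNA5-FRT-TO backbone, carrying the coding sequence for non-structural protein 7 (nsp7) of SARS-CoV-2, a small product of the ORF1ab polyprotein. The insert is listed as synthetic and about 258 bp. The record notes that the backbone's FLAG tag was deleted, which suggests nsp7 is expressed untagged, although the feature table does not annotate the insert itself. It presumably sits in the unannotated interval between the promoter region and the bGH polyadenylation signal. The catalogue gives a total size of 5,374 bp, while the sequenced record is 5,345 nt.

Expression is driven by the human CMV immediate-early enhancer and promoter, followed by two short elements that the annotation software matched to tet operator-containing promoters. These correspond to the tandem tet operators of the "TO" design. In cells expressing the Tet repressor, transcription is blocked until tetracycline or doxycycline relieves repression, giving inducible nsp7 production.

Downstream lies an FRT site immediately ahead of a hygromycin resistance gene with an SV40 poly(A) signal. No full promoter is annotated in front of this gene. This fits the standard Flp-mediated integration scheme, in which recombination into a genomic FRT site in a suitable host line places the marker behind a resident promoter, allowing hygromycin selection of isogenic stable lines.

In bacteria the plasmid is maintained through a high-copy ColE1/pUC-type origin and an ampicillin resistance gene. Small fragments of f1 ori, lac and ble sequences are backbone remnants. The associated study examined the interaction of selenoprotein S with the viral replication and transcription complex through nsp7.
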