Addgene plasmid #201025: pcDNA5-FRT-TO-nsp7
Purpose: Expresses SARS-CoV-2 nsp7 under control of a tetracycline-inducible promoter in mammalian.
Depositing lab: Sharon Rozovsky. Depositing organization: University of Delaware. Publication: Selenoprotein S Interacts with the Replication and Transcription Complex of SARS-CoV-2 by Binding nsp7. Ghelichkhani F, Gonzalez FA, Kapitonova MA, Rozovsky S. J Mol Biol. 2023 Apr 15;435(8):168008. doi: 10.1016/j.jmb.2023.168008. Epub 2023 Feb 10. PubMed 36773692.
Backbone
  Vector backbone: pcDNA5-FRT-TO
  Backbone manufacturer: Thermo Fisher
  Backbone size w/o insert (bp): 5100
  Total vector size (bp): 5374
  Modifications to backbone: Deletion of FALG tag
  Vector type: Mammalian Expression
  Selectable markers: Hygromycin
Growth in bacteria
  Bacterial resistance: Ampicillin, 100 μg/mL
  Growth temperature: 37°C
  Growth strain: DH5alpha
  Copy number: High Copy
Gene/Insert
  Gene/Insert name: non-structural protein 7 (alt name: nsp7)
  Species: Synthetic; Severe acute respiratory syndrome coronavirus 2
  Insert size (bp): 258
  Entrez Gene: ORF1ab (a.k.a. GU280_gp01)
  Promoter: CMV-tet-ON
  Cloning method: Unknown
  Sequencing primers: 5′ unknown
Terms and licenses: Academic/Nonprofit Terms; Industry Terms: Not Available to Industry
How to cite: pcDNA5-FRT-TO-nsp7 was a gift from Sharon Rozovsky (Addgene plasmid # 201025 ; http://n2t.net/addgene:201025 ; RRID:Addgene_201025)
